>Addgene plasmid #182213 | GLuc VLP | addgene full sequence | sequence record 357719 | Addgene NGS Result
GGTAATTAAGCGGCCGCACTAGTAGGACTATTTGCAAAGGGAAGGGATGCTAAGGTAGAGGGTGAACGTT
ACAGAAAAGCAGGCTGGGAAGCATATTTGAGAAGATGCGGCCAGCAAAACTAAAAAACTGTATTATAAGT
AAATGCATGTATACTAAACTCACAAATTAGAGCTTCAATTTAATTATATCAGTTATTACCCGGGAATCTC
GGTCGTAATGATTTAAATGCATGCAAGCTTGGCGTAATCATGGTCATAGCTGTTTCCTGTGTGAAATTGT
TATCCGCTCACAATTCCACACAACATACGAGCCGGAAGCATAAAGTGTAAAGCCTGGGGTGCCTAATGAG
TGAGCTAACTCACATTAATTGCGTTGCGCTCACTGCCCGCTTTCCAGTCGGGAAACCTGTCGTGCCAGCT
GCATTAATGAATCGGCCAACGCGCGGGGAGAGGCGGTTTGCGTATTGGGCGCTCTTCCGCTTCCTCGCTC
ACTGACTCGCTGCGCTCGGTCGTTCGGCTGCGGCGAGCGGTATCAGCTCACTCAAAGGCGGTAATACGGT
TATCCACAGAATCAGGGGATAACGCAGGAAAGAACATGTGAGCAAAAGGCCAGCAAAAGGCCAGGAACCG
TAAAAAGGCCGCGTTGCTGGCGTTTTTCCATAGGCTCCGCCCCCCTGACGAGCATCACAAAAATCGACGC
TCAAGTCAGAGGTGGCGAAACCCGACAGGACTATAAAGATACCAGGCGTTTCCCCCTGGAAGCTCCCTCG
TGCGCTCTCCTGTTCCGACCCTGCCGCTTACCGGATACCTGTCCGCCTTTCTCCCTTCGGGAAGCGTGGC
GCTTTCTCATAGCTCACGCTGTAGGTATCTCAGTTCGGTGTAGGTCGTTCGCTCCAAGCTGGGCTGTGTG
CACGAACCCCCCGTTCAGCCCGACCGCTGCGCCTTATCCGGTAACTATCGTCTTGAGTCCAACCCGGTAA
GACACGACTTATCGCCACTGGCAGCAGCCACTGGTAACAGGATTAGCAGAGCGAGGTATGTAGGCGGTGC
TACAGAGTTCTTGAAGTGGTGGCCTAACTACGGCTACACTAGAAGAACAGTATTTGGTATCTGCGCTCTG
CTGAAGCCAGTTACCTTCGGAAAAAGAGTTGGTAGCTCTTGATCCGGCAAACAAACCACCGCTGGTAGCG
GTGGTTTTTTTGTTTGCAAGCAGCAGATTACGCGCAGAAAAAAAGGATCTCAAGAAGATCCTTTGATCTT
TTCTACGGGGTCTGACGCTCAGTGGAACGAAAACTCACGTTAAGGGATTTTGGTCATGAGATTATCAAAA
AGGATCTTCACCTAGATCCTTTTAAATTAAAAATGAAGTTTTAAATCAATCTAAAGTATATATGAGTAAA
CTTGGTCTGACAGTTACCAATGCTTAATCAGTGAGGCACCTATCTCAGCGATCTGTCTATTTCGTTCATC
CATAGTTGCCTGACTCCCCGTCGTGTAGATAACTACGATACGGGAGGGCTTACCATCTGGCCCCAGTGCT
GCAATGATACCGCGAGACCCACGCTCACCGGCTCCAGATTTATCAGCAATAAACCAGCCAGCCGGAAGGG
CCGAGCGCAGAAGTGGTCCTGCAACTTTATCCGCCTCCATCCAGTCTATTAATTGTTGCCGGGAAGCTAG
AGTAAGTAGTTCGCCAGTTAATAGTTTGCGCAACGTTGTTGCCATTGCTACAGGCATCGTGGTGTCACGC
TCGTCGTTTGGTATGGCTTCATTCAGCTCCGGTTCCCAACGATCAAGGCGAGTTACATGATCCCCCATGT
TGTGCAAAAAAGCGGTTAGCTCCTTCGGTCCTCCGATCGTTGTCAGAAGTAAGTTGGCCGCAGTGTTATC
ACTCATGGTTATGGCAGCACTGCATAATTCTCTTACTGTCATGCCATCCGTAAGATGCTTTTCTGTGACT
GGTGAGTACTCAACCAAGTCATTCTGAGAATAGTGTATGCGGCGACCGAGTTGCTCTTGCCCGGCGTCAA
TACGGGATAATACCGCGCCACATAGCAGAACTTTAAAAGTGCTCATCATTGGAAAACGTTCTTCGGGGCG
AAAACTCTCAAGGATCTTACCGCTGTTGAGATCCAGTTCGATGTAACCCACTCGTGCACCCAACTGATCT
TCAGCATCTTTTACTTTCACCAGCGTTTCTGGGTGAGCAAAAACAGGAAGGCAAAATGCCGCAAAAAAGG
GAATAAGGGCGACACGGAAATGTTGAATACTCATACTCTTCCTTTTTCAATATTATTGAAGCATTTATCA
GGGTTATTGTCTCATGAGCGGATACATATTTGAATGTATTTAGAAAAATAAACAAATAGGGGTTCCGCGC
ACATTTCCCCGAAAAGTGCCACCTGACGTCTAAGAAACCATTATTATCATGACATTAACCTATAAAAATA
GGCGTATCACGAGGCCCTTTCGTCTCGCGCGTTTCGGTGATGACGGTGAAAACCTCTGACACATGCAGCT
CCCGGAGACGGTCACAGCTTGTCTGTAAGCGGATGCCGGGAGCAGACAAGCCCGTCAGGGCGCGTCAGCG
GGTGTTGGCGGGTGTCGGGGCTGGCTTAACTATGCGGCATCAGAGCAGATTGTACTGAGAGTGCACCATA
TGCGGTGTGAAATACCGCACAGATGCGTAAGGAGAAAATACCGCATCAGGCGCCATTCGCCATTCAGGCT
GCGCAACTGTTGGGAAGGGCGATCGGTGCGGGCCTCTTCGCTATTACGCCAGCTGGCGAAAGGGGGATGT
GCTGCAAGGCGATTAAGTTGGGTAACGCCAGGGTTTTCCCAGTCACGACGTTGTAAAACGACGGCCAGTG
AATTCATTTAAATTTTTTTGATTCGGTAATCTCCGAACAGAAGGAAGAACGAAGGAAGGAGCACAGACTT
AGATTGGTATATATACGCATATGTAGTGTTGAAGAAACATGAAATTGCCCAGTATTCTTAACCCAACTGC
ACAGAACAAAAACCTGCAGGAAACGAAGATAAAACATGTCCACAAAATCATATACCAGTAGAGCTGAGAC
TCATGCAAGTCCGGTTGCATCGAAACTTTTACGTTTAATGGATGAAAAGAAGACCAATTTGTGTGCTTCT
CTTGACGTTCGTTCGACTGATGAGCTATTGAAACTTGTTGAAACGTTGGGTCCATACATTTGCCTTTTGA
AAACACACGTTGATATCTTGGATGATTTCAGTTATGAGGGTACTGTCGTTCCATTGAAAGCATTGGCAGA
GAAATACAAGTTCTTGATATTTGAGGACAGAAAATTCGCCGATATCGGTAACACAGTCAAATTACAATAT
ACATCGGGCGTTTACCGTATCGCAGAATGGTCTGATATCACCAACGCCCACGGGGTTACTGGTGCTGGTA
TTGTTGCTGGCTTGAAACAAGGTGCGCAAGAGGTCACCAAAGAACCAAGGGGATTATTGATGCTTGCTGA
ATTGTCTTCCAAGGGTTCTCTAGCACACGGTGAATATACTAAGGGTACCGTTGATATTGCAAAGAGTGAT
AAAGATTTCGTTATTGGGTTCATTGCTCAGAACGATATGGGAGGAAGAGAAGAAGGGTTTGATTGGCTAA
TCATGACCCCAGGTGTAGGTTTAGACGACAAAGGCGATGCATTGGGTCAGCAGTACAGAACCGTCGACGA
AGTTGTAAGTGGTGGATCAGATATCATCATTGTTGGCAGAGGACTTTTCGCCAAGGGTAGAGATCCTAAG
GTTGAAGGTGAAAGATACAGAAATGCTGGATGGGAAGCGTACCAAAAGAGAATCAGCGCTCCCCATTAAT
TATACAGGAAACTTAATAGAACAAATCACATATTTAATCTAATAGCCACCTGCATTGGCACGGTGCAACA
CTACTTCAACTTCATCTTACAAAAAGATCACGTGATCTGTTGTATTGGGATCTCTAGAGTAACAATATCA
TGAGACCTTTTATAGAAGTGGCGCCAAAACTAAATGTATTTGAAAATACAAAAAACGCACAGGTTTCTTT
ATATATGTATATATATATATATATATATAAAACTGTACATATACTGTTTAAATTAATCTATTTAATCACC
CCCAGCTCCTTTAATTTTGTCGACTTGTCCTTGTATTTTACTGGCAAAAGTAGCGCATCTTTGTGGTAGC
CACTTCTTTAGTAAGTCTGAGCATTGCACATTCGCCAACCCTTTTAAGCAGCCTGTAGTGCAGTCTACAC
ACAAATCTACTTGTGCTATAAATTGCTCCATAGGCTCTAAATCTTTGAAACCCGGGATTTCAGGGATGTC
CACTATTGCTTCTCCGATCCCGCCCTGAGCTGATTCCTTGTCTCCCTCATACGTGTGGCAACGCCCGGGG
ATAAACTTTTTCATTTTAGGCGTACACTTGATATGACTTAAGCAAATTAAACAACCTCTAGTACAACCTG
CCTTTCTTGCATTCGCCTCCATCTCTTTCAATACTTCAAGCGGTAACTTCTTTCCAGGAAGTTTTCCACG
ATCTGCGTCTAGGTCGGTCGTGGCAAAATTACTAGCGACAGCGACAATGTTAAAGTCCTCATTGTTCTCC
GTGGGTTTCGCCATAGAACCGCCGCCACCGGAGCCACCGCCACCAGAACCACCACCACCTGGAGTGATGT
CACCATACAAACCCAAAATCAATGGCAACATCCAATCTGGAGTAACTCTTTGATGAGAAACAACTTGAGC
TTGATAAAATTTAATAACTTCACCAGATTCATCTTGAATATGAGCAGCTGGAGTTGGACCACCATTACCC
ATTTTATCGATTTATATTGAATTTTCAAAAATTCTTACTTTTTTTTTTGGATGGACGCAAAGAAGTTTAA
TAATCATATTACATGGCAATACCACCATATACATATCCATATCTAATCTTACTTATATGTTGTGGAAATG
TAAAGAGCCCCATTATCTTAGCCTAAAAAAACCTTCTCTTTGGAACTTTCAGTAATACGCTTAACTGCTC
ATTGCTATATTGAAGTACGGATTAGAAGCCGCCGAGCGGGCGACAGCCCTCCGACGGAAGACTCTCCTCC
GTGCGTCCTGGTCTTCACCGGTCGCGTTCCTGAAACGCAGATGTGCCTCGCGCCGCACTGCTCCGAACAA
TAAAGATTCTACAATACTAGCTTTTATGGTTATGAAGAGGAAAAATTGGCAGTAACCTGGCCCCACAAAC
CTTCAAATCAACGAATCAAATTAACAACCATAGGATAATAATGCGATTAGTTTTTTAGCCTTATTTCTGG
GGTAATTAATCAGCGAAGCGATGATTTTTGATCTATTAACAGATATATAAATGCAAAAGCTGCATAACCA
CTTTAACTAATACTTTCAACATTTTCGGTTTGTATTACTTCTTATTCAAATGTCATAAAAGTATCAACAA
AAAATTGTTAATATACCTCTATACTTTAACGTCAAGGAGAAAAAACTATAGCTAGCAAAATGGCTTCAGG
TGTAAGTAAATGCGAAACCAAATGCACAAAGGCTTGCCCTAGACCAGCTCCAGTTCCTAAGTTATTGATT
AAAGGTGGTATGGAAGTTTTGGATTTGGTTACAGGTCCAGATTCTGTTACTGAAATCGAAGCATTTTTGA
ACCCAAGAATGGGTCAACCACCAACACCAGAATCTTTAACTGAAGGTGGTCAATATTACGGTTGGTCAAG
AGGTATTAATTTGGCTACATCTGATACTGAAGATTCACCAGGTAATAATACATTACCAACTTGGTCTATG
GCAAAATTGCAATTACCAATGTTGAACGAAGATTTGACTTGTGATACTTTGCAAATGTGGGAAGCAGTTT
CAGTTAAAACAGAAGTTGTTGGTTCTGGTTCTTTGTTGGATGTTCATGGTTTTAATAAGCCAACAGATAC
TGTTAACACAAAGGGTATTTCTACTCCAGTTGAAGGTTCACAATATCATGTTTTTGCTGTTGGTGGTGAA
CCATTGGATTTGCAAGGTTTAGTTACAGATGCAAGAACTAAGTACAAGGAAGAAGGTGTTGTTACTATTA
AAACAATCACTAAGAAAGATATGGTTAATAAGGATCAAGTTTTGAACCCAATTTCAAAGGCTAAATTGGA
TAAGGATGGCATGTACCCAGTTGAAATTTGGCATCCAGATCCAGCTAAAAATGAAAACACAAGATACTTC
GGTAATTACACTGGTGGTACTACAACTCCACCAGTTTTGCAATTCACTAACACTTTGACAACTGTTTTGT
TAGATGAAAATGGTGTTGGTCCATTATGTAAAGGTGAAGGTTTGTACTTATCTTGCGTTGATATTATGGG
TTGGAGAGTTACAAGAAACTACGATGTTCATCATTGGAGAGGTTTGCCAAGATACTTCAAGATTACTTTA
AGAAAAAGATGGGTTAAAAATCCATACCCAATGGCTTCTTTGATTTCTTCTTTGTTTAATAATATGTTAC
CACAAGTTCAAGGTCAACCAATGGAAGGTGAAAACACACAAGTTGAAGAAGTTAGAGTTTACGATGGTAC
TGAACCAGTTCCAGGTGACCCTGACATGACAAGATATGTAGATAGATTCGGTAAAACTAAAACTGTATTC
CCT
Features (pLannotate 1.2.2; 16 found; start..end, strand, type, name):
     24..123     +  CDS            URA3 (fragment): orotidine-5'-phosphate decarboxylase, required for uracil biosynthesis; S. cerevisiae URA3; yeast auxotrophic marker, counterselectable with 5-fluoroorotic acid (5-FOA)
    277..293     -  protein_bind   lac operator: The lac repressor binds to the lac operator to inhibit transcription in E. coli. This inhibition can be relieved by adding lactose or isopropyl-β-D-thiogalactopyranoside (IPTG). lac repressor encoded by lacI
    301..331     -  promoter       lac promoter: promoter for the E. coli lac operon
    346..367     -  protein_bind   CAP binding site: CAP binding activates transcription in the presence of cAMP. E. coli catabolite activator protein
    380..472     -  CDS            lacI (fragment): lac repressor; lacI; The lac repressor binds to the lac operator to inhibit transcription in E. coli. This inhibition can be relieved by adding lactose or isopropyl-β-D-thiogalactopyranoside (IPTG).
    655..1243    -  rep_origin     ori: high-copy-number ColE1/pMB1/pBR322/pUC origin of replication
   1414..2274    -  CDS            AmpR: β-lactamase; bla; confers resistance to ampicillin, carbenicillin, and related antibiotics
   2275..2379    -  promoter       AmpR promoter: bla
   2474..2509    +  CDS            rop (fragment): Rop protein, which maintains plasmids at low copy number; rop
   2611..2710    +  misc_feature   bom (fragment): basis of mobility region from pBR322
   2716..2873    -  CDS            lacZα (fragment): LacZα fragment of β-galactosidase; lacZ fragment
   2880..3043    +  promoter       URA3 promoter (fragment): S. cerevisiae URA3
   3046..3831    +  CDS            URA3: PYRF_YEAST - Experimental evidence at protein level: Swiss-Prot protein existence level 1. From Saccharomyces cerevisiae (strain ATCC 204508 / S288c) (Baker's yeast).
   4680..4832    -  CDS            VP2_POVMA (fragment): Experimental evidence at protein level: Swiss-Prot protein existence level 1. [Isoform VP3]: structural protein that resides within the core of the capsid surrounded by 72 VP1 pentamers. Following virus endocytosis and trafficking to the endoplasmic reticulum, VP2 and VP3 form oligomers and integrate into the endoplasmic reticulum membrane. Heterooligomer VP2-VP3 may create a viroporin for transporting the viral genome across the endoplasmic reticulum membrane to the cytoplasm. Nuclear entry of the viral DNA involves the selective exposure and importin recognition of VP2 or Vp3 nuclear localiz
   4853..5506    +  promoter       GAL1,10 promoter: GAL1 and GAL10 genes of S. cerevisiae; divergent inducible promoter, regulated by Gal4
   5508..6       +  CDS            VP1_POVMP (across the origin): Experimental evidence at protein level: Swiss-Prot protein existence level 1. Forms an icosahedral capsid with a T=7 symmetry and a 40 nm diameter. The capsid is composed of 72 pentamers linked to each other by disulfide bonds and associated with VP2 or VP3 proteins. Interacts with terminal alpha(2,3)-linked sialic acids on the cell surface to provide virion attachment to target cell. This attachment induces virion internalization predominantly through caveolin-mediated endocytosis. Once attached, the virion is internalized by caveolin- mediated endocytosis and traffics to the endoplasmic reti
