[The description below was written by a language model from this plasmid's Addgene catalogue record and pLannotate feature annotations shown in this document.]
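Description:
GLuc VLP is a yeast integrating plasmid (YIp) built on the pILGFPB5A backbone for galactose-inducible co-expression of two proteins in Saccharomyces cerevisiae that together form a cargo-loaded virus-like particle. No yeast replication origin (2μ or CEN/ARS) is annotated in the 6,653-nt sequence, which fits its integrating design. Stable maintenance in yeast therefore depends on chromosomal integration, with selection through the URA3 auxotrophic marker, which is present as a complete gene with part of its own promoter. A short additional URA3 fragment is also annotated; the record does not state the integration locus. In E. coli the plasmid is propagated at high copy from a ColE1/pUC-type origin under ampicillin selection (AmpR). The remaining lac promoter/operator, lacI, lacZα, rop and bom fragments are leftovers of the cloning backbone.

The payload is arranged around the divergent GAL1,10 promoter, which is regulated by Gal4. On the GAL1 side it drives murine polyomavirus (MPyV) deltaVP1, a version of the major capsid protein lacking its nuclear localisation signal; VP1 forms the pentamers that assemble into the icosahedral capsid shell. In the opposite direction, the GAL10 side drives VP2C-GLuc, a fusion of Gaussia princeps luciferase to a C-terminal segment of the minor capsid protein VP2. The annotation detects the VP2 fragment next to the promoter, but it does not call the luciferase portion or any terminators. VP2 naturally sits inside the capsid in association with VP1 pentamers, so the VP2C tag presumably acts as an anchor that directs the luciferase into the assembling particles. The construct is suited to synthetic-biology work on in vivo protein encapsulation in yeast, with luciferase as an easily assayed model cargo.
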