Addgene plasmid #182213: GLuc VLP
Purpose: YIp for expressing MPyV deltaVP1 (GAL1 promoter) and Gaussia luciferase tagged with VP2C (GAL10 promoter).
Depositing lab: Claudia Vickers. Depositing organization: University of Queensland.
Backbone
  Vector backbone: pILGFPB5A
  Vector type: Yeast Expression, Synthetic Biology
  Selectable markers: URA3
Growth in bacteria
  Bacterial resistance: Ampicillin, 100 μg/mL
  Growth temperature: 37°C
  Growth strain: DH5alpha
  Copy number: High Copy
Gene/Insert 1
  Gene/Insert name: VP2C-GLuc
  Species: S. cerevisiae (budding yeast), Synthetic; Murine polyomavirus; Gaussia princeps
  Insert size (bp): 711
  Promoter: GAL10
  Cloning method: Gibson Cloning
  Sequencing primers: 5′ GTGGTAATGCCATGTAATATGATTATTAAAC; 3′ GCATTGGCACGGTGCAACAC
Gene/Insert 2
  Gene/Insert name: Murine polyomavirus deltaVP1 (NLS deletion mutant) (alt name: MPyV deltaVP1)
  Species: S. cerevisiae (budding yeast), Synthetic; Murine polyomavirus
  Insert size (bp): 1143
  Promoter: GAL1
  Cloning method: Gibson Cloning
  Sequencing primers: 5′ ACTTCTTATTCAAATGTCATAAAAGTATCAAC; 3′ CCAGCCTGCTTTTCTGTAAC
Terms and licenses: Academic/Nonprofit Terms; Industry Terms: Not Available to Industry
How to cite: GLuc VLP was a gift from Claudia Vickers (Addgene plasmid # 182213 ; http://n2t.net/addgene:182213 ; RRID:Addgene_182213)
